Addgene plasmid #153251: pDGE342
Purpose: (Empty Backbone) M8E shuttle vector containing the Arabidopsis thaliana U6 promoter for preparation of single guide RNA transcriptional units by cloning of hybridized oligonucleotides.
Depositing lab: Johannes Stuttmann. Depositing organization: Martin-Luther-Universitaet Halle-Wittenberg. Publication: Highly efficient multiplex editing: One-shot generation of 8x Nicotiana benthamiana and 12x Arabidopsis mutants. Stuttmann J, Barthel K, Martin P, Ordon J, Erickson JL, Herr R, Ferik F, Kretschmer C, Berner T, Keilwagen J, Marillonnet S, Bonas U. Plant J. 2021 Feb 12. doi: 10.1111/tpj.15197. PubMed 33577114.
Backbone
  Vector backbone: pUC57-BsaI
  Backbone size (bp): 2700
  Vector type: CRISPR
  Selectable markers: ccdB
Growth in bacteria
  Bacterial resistance: Chloramphenicol and Ampicillin, 25 & 100 μg/mL
  Growth temperature: 37°C
  Growth strain: ccdB Survival
  Copy number: High Copy
Gene/Insert
  Gene/Insert name: None
Terms and licenses: Academic/Nonprofit Terms; Industry Terms: Not Available to Industry
Depositor comments: Please visit https://www.biorxiv.org/content/10.1101/2020.03.31.018671v2 for bioRxiv preprint.
How to cite: pDGE342 was a gift from Johannes Stuttmann (Addgene plasmid # 153251 ; http://n2t.net/addgene:153251 ; RRID:Addgene_153251)
