[The description below was written by a language model from this plasmid's Addgene catalogue record and pLannotate feature annotations shown in this document.]
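Description:
pDGE342 is an empty shuttle (module) vector for plant CRISPR/Cas9 work, built on a pUC57-BsaI backbone and designated as the "M8E" member of a multiplex genome-editing toolkit. It is used to prepare a single guide RNA transcriptional unit by cloning a pair of hybridized oligonucleotides that encode the target-specific spacer. The sequenced plasmid is about 4.4 kb and replicates in E. coli from a high-copy ColE1/pUC-type origin, with ampicillin resistance (bla and its promoter) on the backbone. Remnants of the lacZα region, the lac promoter/operator and CAP site, and short lacI, rop and bom fragments are backbone leftovers rather than functional payload.

The working cassette lies on the reverse strand. An Arabidopsis thaliana U6 snRNA promoter, a Pol III promoter suited to small RNAs, of which the automated annotation detects only a short stretch, is followed by a ccdB/chloramphenicol-resistance dropout cassette (cat promoter, CmR, a partial ccdA and full-length ccdB). After that comes a sequence annotated as a fragment of the Streptococcus pyogenes tracrRNA, which is consistent with the sgRNA scaffold. Replacing the dropout with the annealed oligonucleotides places the spacer between promoter and scaffold, giving a complete U6-driven sgRNA unit. Because CcdB poisons gyrase in ordinary strains, uncut parental plasmid is counter-selected after cloning, while the empty vector itself has to be kept in a ccdB-tolerant strain under chloramphenicol and ampicillin. The record does not specify the restriction enzymes used or the downstream recipient vectors. The associated publication title indicates that such units are combined for highly multiplexed editing in Nicotiana benthamiana and Arabidopsis.
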