Features (pLannotate 1.2.2; 16 found; start..end, strand, type, name):
    137..236     +  misc_feature   bom (fragment): basis of mobility region from pBR322
    242..399     -  CDS            lacZα (fragment): LacZα fragment of β-galactosidase; lacZ fragment
    452..519     -  misc_RNA       tracrRNA (fragment): trans-activating CRISPR RNA for the Streptococcus pyogenes CRISPR/Cas9 system
    578..880     -  CDS            ccdB: CCDB_ECOLI - Also known as G, letB, letD. Experimental evidence at protein level: Swiss-Prot protein existence level 1. Toxic component of a type II toxin-antitoxin (TA) system, functioning in plasmid maintainence. Responsible for the post- segregational killing (PSK) of plasmid-free cells, also referred to as a plasmid addiction system. Half-life of over 2 hours. Cell killing by CcdB is accompanied by filamentation, defects in chromosome and plasmid segregation, defects in cell division, formation of anucleate cells, decreased DNA synthesis and plasmid loss. Interferes with the activity of DN
    885..1043    -  CDS            ccdA (fragment): CCDA_ECO57 - Also known as H, letA. Experimental evidence at protein level: Swiss-Prot protein existence level 1. Antitoxin component of a type II toxin-antitoxin (TA) system which inhibits the post-segregational killing (PSK) of plasmid-free cells, also referred to as a plasmid addiction system. Binds to and blocks the activity of CcdB; will also remove bound CcdB protein from the CcdB-GyrA complex by forming a CcdA-CcdB complex, a process termed rejuvenation. Functions as a transcriptional corepressor for the ccdAB operon, repression also requires CcdB (By similarity). From Escherichia coli
   1225..1883    -  CDS            CmR: chloramphenicol acetyltransferase; cat; confers resistance to chloramphenicol
   1884..1986    -  promoter       cat promoter: promoter of the E. coli cat gene encoding chloramphenicol acetyltransferase
   2059..2075    -  promoter       AtU6 promoter (fragment): consensus promoter from the three Arabidopsis U6 snRNA genes (Waibel and Filipowicz, 1990; Nekrasov et al., 2013)
   2188..2204    -  protein_bind   lac operator: The lac repressor binds to the lac operator to inhibit transcription in E. coli. This inhibition can be relieved by adding lactose or isopropyl-β-D-thiogalactopyranoside (IPTG). lac repressor encoded by lacI
   2212..2242    -  promoter       lac promoter: promoter for the E. coli lac operon
   2257..2278    -  protein_bind   CAP binding site: CAP binding activates transcription in the presence of cAMP. E. coli catabolite activator protein
   2291..2383    -  CDS            lacI (fragment): lac repressor; lacI; The lac repressor binds to the lac operator to inhibit transcription in E. coli. This inhibition can be relieved by adding lactose or isopropyl-β-D-thiogalactopyranoside (IPTG).
   2566..3154    -  rep_origin     ori: high-copy-number ColE1/pMB1/pBR322/pUC origin of replication
   3325..4185    -  CDS            AmpR: β-lactamase; bla; confers resistance to ampicillin, carbenicillin, and related antibiotics
   4186..4290    -  promoter       AmpR promoter: bla
   4385..35      +  CDS            rop (fragment) (across the origin): Rop protein, which maintains plasmids at low copy number; rop
>Addgene plasmid #153251 | pDGE342 | addgene full sequence | sequence record 305888 | Addgene NGS Result
TCGCGCGTTTCGGTGATGACGGTGAAAACCTCTGACACATGCAGCTCCCGGAGACGGTCACAGCTTGTCT
GTAAGCGGATGCCGGGAGCAGACAAGCCCGTCAGGGCGCGTCAGCGGGTGTTGGCGGGTGTCGGGGCTGG
CTTAACTATGCGGCATCAGAGCAGATTGTACTGAGAGTGCACCATATGCGGTGTGAAATACCGCACAGAT
GCGTAAGGAGAAAATACCGCATCAGGCGCCATTCGCCATTCAGGCTGCGCAACTGTTGGGAAGGGCGATC
GGTGCGGGCCTCTTCGCTATTACGCCAGCTGGCGAAAGGGGGATGTGCTGCAAGGCGATTAAGTTGGGTA
ACGCCAGGGTTTTCCCAGTCACGACGTTGTAAAACGACGGCCAGTGAATTCGAGCTCGGTACCTCGCGAA
TGCATCTAGATAGGTCTCTAAGCAAAAAAAAGCACCGACTCGGTGCCACTTTTTCAAGTTGATAACGGAC
TAGCCTTATTTCAACTTGCTATGCTGTTTCCAGCATAGCTCTGAAACAAGTCTTCGACTGGCTGTGTATA
AGGGAGCCTGACATTTATATTCCCCAGAACATCAGGTTAATGGCGTTTTTGATGTCATTTTCGCGGTGGC
TGAGATCAGCCACTTCTTCCCCGATAACGGAAACCGGCACACTGGCCATATCGGTGGTCATCATGCGCCA
GCTTTCATCCCCGATATGCACCACCGGGTAAAGTTCACGGGAGACTTTATCTGACAGCAGACGTGCACTG
GCCAGGGGGATCACCATCCGTCGCCCGGGCGTGTCAATAATATCACTCTGTACATCCACAAACAGACGAT
AACGGCTCTCTCTTTTATAGGTGTAAACCTTAAACTGCATTTCACCAGCCCCTGTTCTCGTCAGCAAAAG
AGCCGTTCATTTCAATAAACCGGGCGACCTCAGCCATCCCTTCCTGATTTTCCGCTTTCCAGCGTTCGGC
ACGCAGACGACGGGCTTCATTCTGCATGGTTGTGCTTACCAGACCGGAGATATTGACATCATATATGCCT
TGAGCAACTGATAGCTGTCGCTGTCAACTGTCACTGTAATACGCTGCTTCATAGCATACCTCTTTTTGAC
ATACTTCGGGTATACATATCAGTATATATTCTTATACCGCAAAAATCAGCGCGCAAATACGCATACTGTT
ATCTGGCTTTTAGTAAGCCGGATCCACGCGGCGTTTACGCCCCCCCTGCCACTCATCGCAGTACTGTTGT
AATTCATTAAGCATTCTGCCGACATGGAAGCCATCACAAACGGCATGATGAACCTGAATCGCCAGCGGCA
TCAGCACCTTGTCGCCTTGCGTATAATATTTGCCCATGGTGAAAACGGGGGCGAAGAAGTTGTCCATATT
GGCCACGTTTAAATCAAAACTGGTGAAACTCACCCAGGGATTGGCTGAGACGAAAAACATATTCTCAATA
AACCCTTTAGGGAAATAGGCCAGGTTTTCACCGTAACACGCCACATCTTGCGAATATATGTGTAGAAACT
GCCGGAAATCGTCGTGGTATTCACTCCAGAGCGATGAAAACGTTTCAGTTTGCTCATGGAAAACGGTGTA
ACAAGGGTGAACACTATCCCATATCACCAGCTCACCGTCTTTCATTGCCATACGGAATTCCGGATGAGCA
TTCATCAGGCGGGCAAGAATGTGAATAAAGGCCGGATAAAACTTGTGCTTATTTTTCTTTACGGTCTTTA
AAAAGGCCGTAATATCCAGCTGAACGGTCTGGTTATAGGTACATTGAGCAACTGACTGAAATGCCTCAAA
ATGTTCTTTACGATGCCATTGGGATATATCAACGGTGGTATATCCAGTGATTTTTTTCTCCATTTTAGCT
TCCTTAGCTCCTGAAAATCTCGATAACTCAAAAAATACGCCCGGTAGTGATCTTATTTCATTATGGTGAA
AGTTGGAACCTCTTACGTGCCGATCAACGTCTCAGAAGACTTCAATCACTACTTCGACTCTAGCTGTATA
TAAACTCAGCTTCGTTTTCTTATCTAAGCGATGTGGGACTTTTGAAGATTGTTTTCAACTTATTCGTGAG
ACCAAAATCGGATCCCGGGCCCGTCGACTGCAGAGGCCTGCATGCAAGCTTGGCGTAATCATGGTCATAG
CTGTTTCCTGTGTGAAATTGTTATCCGCTCACAATTCCACACAACATACGAGCCGGAAGCATAAAGTGTA
AAGCCTGGGGTGCCTAATGAGTGAGCTAACTCACATTAATTGCGTTGCGCTCACTGCCCGCTTTCCAGTC
GGGAAACCTGTCGTGCCAGCTGCATTAATGAATCGGCCAACGCGCGGGGAGAGGCGGTTTGCGTATTGGG
CGCTCTTCCGCTTCCTCGCTCACTGACTCGCTGCGCTCGGTCGTTCGGCTGCGGCGAGCGGTATCAGCTC
ACTCAAAGGCGGTAATACGGTTATCCACAGAATCAGGGGATAACGCAGGAAAGAACATGTGAGCAAAAGG
CCAGCAAAAGGCCAGGAACCGTAAAAAGGCCGCGTTGCTGGCGTTTTTCCATAGGCTCCGCCCCCCTGAC
GAGCATCACAAAAATCGACGCTCAAGTCAGAGGTGGCGAAACCCGACAGGACTATAAAGATACCAGGCGT
TTCCCCCTGGAAGCTCCCTCGTGCGCTCTCCTGTTCCGACCCTGCCGCTTACCGGATACCTGTCCGCCTT
TCTCCCTTCGGGAAGCGTGGCGCTTTCTCATAGCTCACGCTGTAGGTATCTCAGTTCGGTGTAGGTCGTT
CGCTCCAAGCTGGGCTGTGTGCACGAACCCCCCGTTCAGCCCGACCGCTGCGCCTTATCCGGTAACTATC
GTCTTGAGTCCAACCCGGTAAGACACGACTTATCGCCACTGGCAGCAGCCACTGGTAACAGGATTAGCAG
AGCGAGGTATGTAGGCGGTGCTACAGAGTTCTTGAAGTGGTGGCCTAACTACGGCTACACTAGAAGAACA
GTATTTGGTATCTGCGCTCTGCTGAAGCCAGTTACCTTCGGAAAAAGAGTTGGTAGCTCTTGATCCGGCA
AACAAACCACCGCTGGTAGCGGTGGTTTTTTTGTTTGCAAGCAGCAGATTACGCGCAGAAAAAAAGGATC
TCAAGAAGATCCTTTGATCTTTTCTACGGGGTCTGACGCTCAGTGGAACGAAAACTCACGTTAAGGGATT
TTGGTCATGAGATTATCAAAAAGGATCTTCACCTAGATCCTTTTAAATTAAAAATGAAGTTTTAAATCAA
TCTAAAGTATATATGAGTAAACTTGGTCTGACAGTTACCAATGCTTAATCAGTGAGGCACCTATCTCAGC
GATCTGTCTATTTCGTTCATCCATAGTTGCCTGACTCCCCGTCGTGTAGATAACTACGATACGGGAGGGC
TTACCATCTGGCCCCAGTGCTGCAATGATACCGCGAGATCCACGCTCACCGGCTCCAGATTTATCAGCAA
TAAACCAGCCAGCCGGAAGGGCCGAGCGCAGAAGTGGTCCTGCAACTTTATCCGCCTCCATCCAGTCTAT
TAATTGTTGCCGGGAAGCTAGAGTAAGTAGTTCGCCAGTTAATAGTTTGCGCAACGTTGTTGCCATTGCT
ACAGGCATCGTGGTGTCACGCTCGTCGTTTGGTATGGCTTCATTCAGCTCCGGTTCCCAACGATCAAGGC
GAGTTACATGATCCCCCATGTTGTGCAAAAAAGCGGTTAGCTCCTTCGGTCCTCCGATCGTTGTCAGAAG
TAAGTTGGCCGCAGTGTTATCACTCATGGTTATGGCAGCACTGCATAATTCTCTTACTGTCATGCCATCC
GTAAGATGCTTTTCTGTGACTGGTGAGTACTCAACCAAGTCATTCTGAGAATAGTGTATGCGGCGACCGA
GTTGCTCTTGCCCGGCGTCAATACGGGATAATACCGCGCCACATAGCAGAACTTTAAAAGTGCTCATCAT
TGGAAAACGTTCTTCGGGGCGAAAACTCTCAAGGATCTTACCGCTGTTGAGATCCAGTTCGATGTAACCC
ACTCGTGCACCCAACTGATCTTCAGCATCTTTTACTTTCACCAGCGTTTCTGGGTGAGCAAAAACAGGAA
GGCAAAATGCCGCAAAAAAGGGAATAAGGGCGACACGGAAATGTTGAATACTCATACTCTTCCTTTTTCA
ATATTATTGAAGCATTTATCAGGGTTATTGTCTCATGAGCGGATACATATTTGAATGTATTTAGAAAAAT
AAACAAATAGGGGTTCCGCGCACATTTCCCCGAAAAGTGCCACCTGACGTCTAAGAAACCATTATTATCA
TGACATTAACCTATAAAAATAGGCGTATCACGAGGCCCTTTCGTC
